>Addgene plasmid #129355 | pRSET-QUEEN 7mu V90D | addgene full sequence | sequence record 259262 | Addgene NGS Result
TAATACGACTCACTATAGGGAGACCACAACGGTTTCCCTCTAGAAATAATTTTGTTTAACTTTAAGAAGG
AGATATACATATGCGGGGTTCTCATCATCATCATCATGGTATGGCTAGCATGACTGGTGGACAGCAAATG
GGTCGGGATCTGTACGACGATGACGATAAGGATCCGATGAAAACGATCCACGTGAGCGTCACTACTCCTG
ATGGCCCGGTGTACGAAGACGATGTTGAAATGGTCAGCGTCAAAGCGAAAAGCGGCGAGCTCGGCATTTT
GCCGGGGCACATTCCGCTTAAGGCCCCGCTCGAGATCAGCGCGGCCCGGCTGAAAAAAGGCGGCAAAACG
CAATACATTGCCGTCAGCGGCGGCAATTTGGAAGTCCGCCCGGACAAAGTGACGATTAACGCTCAAGCTG
CTGAACGGGCGGAGGACATTGACGATCTCCGCGCCAAAGCGGCGAAAGAGCGGGCGGAGCGCCGCCTGCA
AAGCCAGACCCGTTACAACAGCCACAACGTCTATATCATGGCCGACAAGCAGAAGAACGGCATCAAGGTG
AACTTCAAGATCCGCCACAACATCGAGGACGGCAGCGTGCAGCTCGCCGACCACTACCAGCAGAACACCC
CCATCGGCGACGGCCCCGTGCTGCTGCCCGACAACCACTACCTGAGCACCCAGTCCAAGCTGAGCAAAGA
CCCCAACGAGAAGCGCGATCACATGGTCCTGCTGGAGTTCGTGACCGCCGCCGGGATCACTCTCGGCATG
GACGAGCTGTACAAGGGTGGCACCGGAGGGAGCATGGTGAGCAAGGGCGAGGAGCTGTTCACCGGGGTGG
TGCCCATCCTGGTCGAGCTGGACGGCGACGTAAACGGCCACAAGTTCAGCGTGTCCGGCGAGGGCGAGGG
CGATGCCACCTACGGCAAGCTGACCCTGAAGTTCATCTGCACCACCGGCAAGCTGCCCGTGCCCTGGCCC
ACCCTCGTGACCACCCTGACCTACGGCGTGCAGTGCTTCAGCCGCTACCCCGACCACATGAAGCAGCACG
ACTTCTTCAAGTCCGCCATGCCCGAAGGCTACGTCCAGGAGCGCACCATCTTCTTCAAGGACGACGGCAA
CTACAAGACCCGCGCCGAGGTGAAGTTCGAGGGCGACACCCTGGTGAACCGCATCGAGCTGAAGGGCATC
GACTTCAAGGAGGACGGCAACATCCTGGGGCACAAGCTGGAGTACAACCTGGGTGACATCGACTTCAAAC
GGGCCGAACTGGCGTTAAAACGCGCCATGAACCGTTTGAGCGTTGCGGAAATGAAGTGAATTCGAAGCTT
GATCCGGCTGCTAACAAAGCCCGAAAGGAAGCTGAGTTGGCTGCTGCCACCGCTGAGCAATAACTAGCAT
AACCCCTTGGGGCCTCTAAACGGGTCTTGAGGGGTTTTTTGCTGAAAGGAGGAACTATATCCGGATCTGG
CGTAATAGCGAAGAGGCCCGCACCGATCGCCCTTCCCAACAGTTGCGCAGCCTGAATGGCGAATGGG
[124 nt withheld, positions 1538-1661]
C
[91 nt withheld, positions 1663-1753]
A
[49 nt withheld, positions 1755-1803]
CCTTTGACGTTGGAGTCCACGTTCTTT
[37 nt withheld, positions 1831-1867]
ACCCTATCTCGGTCTATTCTTTTGATTTATAAGGGATTTTGCCGATTTCGGCCTATTGGTTAAAAAATGA
GCTGATTTAACAAAAATTTAACGCGAATTTTAACAAAATATTAACGCTTACAATTTAGGTGGCACTTTTC
GGGGAAATGTGCGCGGAACCCCTATTTGTTTATTTTTCTAAATACATTCAAATATGTATCCGCTCATGAG
ACAATAACCCTGATAAATGCTTCAATAATATTGAAAAAGGAAGAGTATGAGTATTCAACATTTCCGTGTC
GCCCTTATTCCCTTTTTTGCGGCATTTTGCCTTCCTGTTTTTGCTCACCCAGAAACGCTGGTGAAAGTAA
AAGATGCTGAAGATCAGTTGGGTGCACGAGTGGGTTACATCGAACTGGATCTCAACAGCGGTAAGATCCT
TGAGAGTTTTCGCCCCGAAGAACGTTTTCCAATGATGAGCACTTTTAAAGTTCTGCTATGTGGCGCGGTA
TTATCCCGTATTGACGCCGGGCAAGAGCAACTCGGTCGCCGCATACACTATTCTCAGAATGACTTGGTTG
AGTACTCACCAGTCACAGAAAAGCATCTTACGGATGGCATGACAGTAAGAGAATTATGCAGTGCTGCCAT
AACCATGAGTGATAACACTGCGGCCAACTTACTTCTGACAACGATCGGAGGACCGAAGGAGCTAACCGCT
TTTTTGCACAACATGGGGGATCATGTAACTCGCCTTGATCGTTGGGAACCGGAGCTGAATGAAGCCATAC
CAAACGACGAGCGTGACACCACGATGCCTGTAGCAATGGCAACAACGTTGCGCAAACTATTAACTGGCGA
ACTACTTACTCTAGCTTCCCGGCAACAATTAATAGACTGGATGGAGGCGGATAAAGTTGCAGGACCACTT
CTGCGCTCGGCCCTTCCGGCTGGCTGGTTTATTGCTGATAAATCTGGAGCCGGTGAGCGTGGGTCTCGCG
GTATCATTGCAGCACTGGGGCCAGATGGTAAGCCCTCCCGTATCGTAGTTATCTACACGACGGGGAGTCA
GGCAACTATGGATGAACGAAATAGACAGATCGCTGAGATAGGTGCCTCACTGATTAAGCATTGGTAACTG
TCAGACCAAGTTTACTCATATATACTTTAGATTGATTTAAAACTTCATTTTTAATTTAAAAGGATCTAGG
TGAAGATCCTTTTTGATAATCTCATGACCAAAATCCCTTAACGTGAGTTTTCGTTCCACTGAGCGTCAGA
CCCCGTAGAAAAGATCAAAGGATCTTCTTGAGATCCTTTTTTTCTGCGCGTAATCTGCTGCTTGCAAACA
AAAAAACCACCGCTACCAGCGGTGGTTTGTTTGCCGGATCAAGAGCTACCAACTCTTTTTCCGAAGGTAA
CTGGCTTCAGCAGAGCGCAGATACCAAATACTGTTCTTCTAGTGTAGCCGTAGTTAGGCCACCACTTCAA
GAACTCTGTAGCACCGCCTACATACCTCGCTCTGCTAATCCTGTTACCAGTGGCTGCTGCCAGTGGCGAT
AAGTCGTGTCTTACCGGGTTGGACTCAAGACGATAGTTACCGGATAAGGCGCAGCGGTCGGGCTGAACGG
GGGGTTCGTGCACACAGCCCAGCTTGGAGCGAACGACCTACACCGAACTGAGATACCTACAGCGTGAGCT
ATGAGAAAGCGCCACGCTTCCCGAAGGGAGAAAGGCGGACAGGTATCCGGTAAGCGGCAGGGTCGGAACA
GGAGAGCGCACGAGGGAGCTTCCAGGGGGAAACGCCTGGTATCTTTATAGTCCTGTCGGGTTTCGCCACC
TCTGACTTGAGCGTCGATTTTTGTGATGCTCGTCAGGGGGGCGGAGCCTATGGAAAAACGCCAGCAACGC
GGCCTTTTTACGGTTCCTGGCCTTTTGCTGGCCTTTTGCTCACATGTTCTTTCCTGCGTTATCCCCTGAT
TCTGTGGATAACCGTATTACCGCCTTTGAGTGAGCTGATACCGCTCGCCGCAGCCGAACGACCGAGCGCA
GCGAGTCAGTGAGCGAGGAAGCGGAAGAGCGCCCAATACGCAAACCGCCTCTCCCCGCGCGTTGGCCGAT
TCATTAATGCAGGATCTCGATCCCGCGAAAT
Features (pLannotate 1.2.2; 16 found; start..end, strand, type, name):
      1..19      +  promoter       T7 promoter: promoter for bacteriophage T7 RNA polymerase
     51..73      +  RBS            RBS: efficient ribosome binding site from bacteriophage T7 gene 10 (Olins and Rangwala, 1989)
     92..110     +  CDS            capTEV™ (fragment): composite tag for in vivo biotinylation, TEV protease cleavage, and 6xHis tagging
    111..143     +  CDS            T7 tag (gene 10 leader): leader peptide from bacteriophage T7 gene 10 promotes efficient translation in E. coli
    147..170     +  CDS            Xpress™ tag: Xpress™ epitope tag, including an enterokinase recognition and cleavage site
    177..497     +  CDS            atpC (fragment): ATPE_GEOKA - Experimental evidence at protein level: Swiss-Prot protein existence level 1. Produces ATP from ADP in the presence of a proton gradient across the membrane. From Geobacillus kaustophilus (strain HTA426).
    516..1238    +  CDS            cEGFP: cEGFP is a basic (constitutively fluorescent) green fluorescent protein published in 2008, derived from Aequorea victoria.
   1245..1316    +  CDS            atpC (fragment): ATPE_BACP3 - Experimental evidence at protein level: Swiss-Prot protein existence level 1. Produces ATP from ADP in the presence of a proton gradient across the membrane. From Bacillus sp. (strain PS3).
   1337..1386    +  CDS            SET1 (fragment): solubility-enhancement tag derived from T7 phage gene 10B
   1394..1441    +  terminator     T7 terminator: transcription terminator for bacteriophage T7 RNA polymerase
   1467..1533    +  CDS            lacZα (fragment): LacZα fragment of β-galactosidase; lacZ fragment
   1538..1966    +  rep_origin     f1 ori (sequence partly withheld): f1 bacteriophage origin of replication; arrow indicates direction of (+) strand synthesis
   2019..2123    +  promoter       AmpR promoter: bla
   2124..2984    +  CDS            AmpR: β-lactamase; bla; confers resistance to ampicillin, carbenicillin, and related antibiotics
   3155..3743    +  rep_origin     ori: high-copy-number ColE1/pMB1/pBR322/pUC origin of replication
   3926..3979    +  CDS            lacI (fragment): lac repressor; lacI; The lac repressor binds to the lac operator to inhibit transcription in E. coli. This inhibition can be relieved by adding lactose or isopropyl-β-D-thiogalactopyranoside (IPTG).
