[The description below was written by a language model from this plasmid's Addgene catalogue record and pLannotate feature annotations shown in this document.]
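Description:
pRSET-QUEEN 7mu V90D is a 3,998 bp bacterial expression plasmid built on the pRSET B backbone. It encodes a point mutant (V90D) of QUEEN-7mu, a synthetic, genetically encoded fluorescent ATP indicator protein. The plasmid replicates at high copy number in E. coli from a ColE1/pUC-type origin and is selected with ampicillin through the β-lactamase gene and its own promoter. An f1 phage origin is also present, which in principle allows production of single-stranded DNA. Short lacZα and lacI fragments in the annotation are backbone remnants rather than functional elements.

Expression is driven by a T7 promoter followed by the T7 gene 10 ribosome binding site, so protein production requires a host that supplies T7 RNA polymerase. A T7 terminator closes the unit. The open reading frame begins with the standard pRSET N-terminal leader: a short stretch annotated as part of a His-containing composite tag (consistent with a 6xHis tag), the T7 gene 10 leader peptide, and the Xpress epitope with its enterokinase cleavage site. These elements support affinity purification, detection and tag removal.

The sensor itself is annotated as a green fluorescent protein of Aequorea victoria origin (labelled cEGFP) inserted between two fragments of the bacterial F-type ATP synthase ε subunit (atpC, matching thermophilic Bacillus/Geobacillus sequences). This fits the general QUEEN design, in which ATP binding to the ε subunit alters the fluorescence of the embedded GFP.

The record describes the construct only as a mutant of QUEEN-7mu and does not state the functional effect of V90D. The associated work concerns developing quantitative ATP indicators for live-cell imaging, so this plasmid was probably used to produce recombinant protein for characterising the variant.
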