Addgene plasmid #129355: pRSET-QUEEN 7mu V90D
Purpose: mutant of QUEEN-7mu
Depositing lab: Yasushi Okada. Depositing organization: RIKEN Center for Biosystems Dynamics Research, Kobe. Publication: Live cell imaging of metabolic heterogeneity by quantitative fluorescent ATP indicator protein, QUEEN-37C. Yaginuma H, Okada Y. bioRxiv 2021.10.08.463131 10.1101/2021.10.08.463131.
Backbone
  Vector backbone: pRSET B
  Vector type: Bacterial Expression
Growth in bacteria
  Bacterial resistance: Ampicillin, 100 μg/mL
  Growth temperature: 37°C
  Growth strain: DH5alpha
  Copy number: High Copy
Gene/Insert
  Gene/Insert name: QUEEN 7mu V90D
  Species: Synthetic
  Cloning method: Restriction Enzyme; 5′ cloning site Unknown (unknown if destroyed)
Terms and licenses: Academic/Nonprofit Terms; Industry Terms: Not Available to Industry
Depositor comments: Depositor Adm #1205 . Please visit https://www.biorxiv.org/content/10.1101/2021.10.08.463131v1 for bioRxiv preprint.
How to cite: pRSET-QUEEN 7mu V90D was a gift from Yasushi Okada (Addgene plasmid # 129355 ; http://n2t.net/addgene:129355 ; RRID:Addgene_129355)
